Addgene plasmid #76857: ITPKA gRNA (BRDN0001149513)
Purpose: 3rd generation lentiviral gRNA plasmid targeting human ITPKA
Depositing lab: John Doench & David Root. Depositing organization: Broad Institute. Publication: Optimized sgRNA design to maximize activity and minimize off-target effects of CRISPR-Cas9. Doench JG, Fusi N, Sullender M, Hegde M, Vaimberg EW, Donovan KF, Smith I, Tothova Z, Wilen C, Orchard R, Virgin HW, Listgarten J, Root DE. Nat Biotechnol. 2016 Jan 18. doi: 10.1038/nbt.3437. PubMed 26780180.
Backbone
  Vector backbone: lentiGuide-Puro
  Backbone manufacturer: Zhang Lab (Addgene plasmid # 52963)
  Vector type: Mammalian Expression, Lentiviral, CRISPR
  Selectable markers: Puromycin
Growth in bacteria
  Bacterial resistance: Ampicillin, 100 μg/mL
  Growth temperature: 37°C
  Growth strain: DH5alpha
  Copy number: High Copy
Gene/Insert
  Gene/Insert name: ITPKA (alt names: ITPKA; NM_002220.2)
  gRNA/shRNA sequence: CTGGAAGCGGGCGAGGACGT
  Species: H. sapiens (human)
  Entrez Gene: ITPKA (a.k.a. IP3-3KA, IP3KA)
  Promoter: hU6
  Cloning method: Unknown
  Sequencing primers: 5′ U6-F; 3′ pS2-R
Terms and licenses: Academic/Nonprofit Terms; Industry Terms: Not Available to Industry
Depositor comments: The gRNA was designed to target the following Genbank reference sequence(s): NM_002220.2. Note that this plasmid does NOT contain Cas9. It should be used in conjunction with lentiCas9-Blast (Addgene #52962) or otherwise with cell lines already expressing Cas9. Browse the full kinome gRNA library at http://www.addgene.org/pooled-library/broadgpp-human-kinome/ or visit http://www.broadinstitute.org/rnai/public/ for detailed protocols and information.
How to cite: ITPKA gRNA (BRDN0001149513) was a gift from John Doench & David Root (Addgene plasmid # 76857 ; http://n2t.net/addgene:76857 ; RRID:Addgene_76857)
