[The description below was written by a language model from this plasmid's Addgene catalogue record and pLannotate feature annotations shown in this document.]
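Description:
ITPKA gRNA (BRDN0001149513) is a third-generation lentiviral guide RNA plasmid built on the lentiGuide-Puro backbone and designed to direct Streptococcus pyogenes Cas9 to the human ITPKA gene, which encodes inositol-trisphosphate 3-kinase A. In bacteria it is maintained through a high-copy ColE1/pUC-type origin and selected with ampicillin via the β-lactamase gene. The backbone also carries an f1 origin, an SV40 origin and poly(A) signal, and remnants of lac and phage promoter elements that play no role in the payload.

The lentiviral transfer cassette begins with an RSV promoter fused to a truncated HIV-1 5' LTR, which makes genomic RNA production independent of Tat. This is followed by the Ψ packaging signal, a partial gag region, the Rev response element for Rev-dependent nuclear export, and a cPPT/CTS element. A self-inactivating ΔU3 3' LTR closes the cassette. Within this unit, a human U6 RNA polymerase III promoter drives the ITPKA-specific 20-nucleotide spacer joined to the Cas9 gRNA scaffold. A separate EF-1α promoter with its intron A expresses puromycin N-acetyltransferase, allowing selection of transduced mammalian cells, and a downstream WPRE enhances transcript expression.

The plasmid does not encode Cas9, so it must be paired with a separate Cas9 vector such as lentiCas9-Blast or used in cells that already express the nuclease. The guide was designed against the human ITPKA reference transcript, and the record links it to a human kinome gRNA library. Its typical use is therefore knockout of ITPKA in human cells. The cloning method is not recorded.
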