Features (pLannotate 1.2.2; 29 found; start..end, strand, type, name):
     14..80      +  CDS            small t antigen (fragment): SV40 (simian virus 40) small t antigen
    106..317     +  promoter       EF-1α core promoter: core promoter for human elongation factor EF-1α
    318..1256    +  intron         EF-1α intron A: intron upstream of the start codon of human EF-1α
   1278..1877    +  CDS            PuroR (fragment): puromycin N-acetyltransferase; pac from Streptomyces; confers resistance to puromycin
   1893..2481    +  misc_feature   WPRE: woodchuck hepatitis virus posttranscriptional regulatory element
   2532..2551    +  misc_feature   cPPT/CTS (fragment): central polypurine tract and central termination sequence of HIV-1
   2553..2786    +  LTR            3' LTR (ΔU3): self-inactivating 3' long terminal repeat (LTR) from HIV-1
   2864..2985    +  polyA_signal   SV40 poly(A) signal: SV40 polyadenylation signal
   3025..3160    +  rep_origin     SV40 ori: SV40 origin of replication
   3181..3199    -  promoter       T7 promoter: promoter for bacteriophage T7 RNA polymerase
   3207..3362    +  CDS            lacZα (fragment): LacZα fragment of β-galactosidase; lacZ fragment
   3367..3795    +  rep_origin     f1 ori (sequence partly withheld): f1 bacteriophage origin of replication; arrow indicates direction of (+) strand synthesis
   3848..3952    +  promoter       AmpR promoter: bla
   3953..4813    +  CDS            AmpR: β-lactamase; bla; confers resistance to ampicillin, carbenicillin, and related antibiotics
   4984..5572    +  rep_origin     ori: high-copy-number ColE1/pMB1/pBR322/pUC origin of replication
   5755..5847    +  CDS            lacI (fragment): lac repressor; lacI; The lac repressor binds to the lac operator to inhibit transcription in E. coli. This inhibition can be relieved by adding lactose or isopropyl-β-D-thiogalactopyranoside (IPTG).
   5860..5881    +  protein_bind   CAP binding site: CAP binding activates transcription in the presence of cAMP. E. coli catabolite activator protein
   5896..5926    +  promoter       lac promoter: promoter for the E. coli lac operon
   5934..5950    +  protein_bind   lac operator: The lac repressor binds to the lac operator to inhibit transcription in E. coli. This inhibition can be relieved by adding lactose or isopropyl-β-D-thiogalactopyranoside (IPTG). lac repressor encoded by lacI
   5995..6013    +  promoter       T3 promoter: promoter for bacteriophage T3 RNA polymerase
   6041..6267    +  promoter       RSV promoter: Rous sarcoma virus enhancer/promoter
   6268..6448    +  LTR            5' LTR (truncated): truncated 5' long terminal repeat (LTR) from HIV-1
   6495..6620    +  misc_feature   HIV-1 Ψ: packaging signal of human immunodeficiency virus type 1
   6604..6967    +  CDS            HIV-1 gag (fragment): gag protein from human immunodeficiency virus 1; gag
   7113..7346    +  misc_feature   RRE: The Rev response element (RRE) of HIV-1 allows for Rev-dependent mRNA export from the nucleus to the cytoplasm.
   7723..7749    +  CDS            Rev (fragment): human immunodeficiency virus 1 (HIV-1) Rev protein; rev; enhances nuclear export of unspliced and incompletely spliced viral mRNAs
   7753..7993    +  promoter       U6 promoter: RNA polymerase III promoter for human U6 snRNA
   8023..8098    +  misc_RNA       gRNA scaffold: guide RNA scaffold for the Streptococcus pyogenes CRISPR/Cas9 system
   8154..8271    +  misc_feature   cPPT/CTS: central polypurine tract and central termination sequence of HIV-1
>Addgene plasmid #76857 | ITPKA gRNA (BRDN0001149513) | addgene full sequence | sequence record 186642 | Addgene Assembled Sequence
CCCGGGTGCAAAGATGGATAAAGTTTTAAACAGAGAGGAATCTTTGCAGCTAATGGACCTTCTAGGTCTT
GAAAGGAGTGGGAATTGGCTCCGGTGCCCGTCAGTGGGCAGAGCGCACATCGCCCACAGTCCCCGAGAAG
TTGGGGGGAGGGGTCGGCAATTGATCCGGTGCCTAGAGAAGGTGGCGCGGGGTAAACTGGGAAAGTGATG
TCGTGTACTGGCTCCGCCTTTTTCCCGAGGGTGGGGGAGAACCGTATATAAGTGCAGTAGTCGCCGTGAA
CGTTCTTTTTCGCAACGGGTTTGCCGCCAGAACACAGGTAAGTGCCGTGTGTGGTTCCCGCGGGCCTGGC
CTCTTTACGGGTTATGGCCCTTGCGTGCCTTGAATTACTTCCACCTGGCTGCAGTACGTGATTCTTGATC
CCGAGCTTCGGGTTGGAAGTGGGTGGGAGAGTTCGAGGCCTTGCGCTTAAGGAGCCCCTTCGCCTCGTGC
TTGAGTTGAGGCCTGGCCTGGGCGCTGGGGCCGCCGCGTGCGAATCTGGTGGCACCTTCGCGCCTGTCTC
GCTGCTTTCGATAAGTCTCTAGCCATTTAAAATTTTTGATGACCTGCTGCGACGCTTTTTTTCTGGCAAG
ATAGTCTTGTAAATGCGGGCCAAGATCTGCACACTGGTATTTCGGTTTTTGGGGCCGCGGGCGGCGACGG
GGCCCGTGCGTCCCAGCGCACATGTTCGGCGAGGCGGGGCCTGCGAGCGCGGCCACCGAGAATCGGACGG
GGGTAGTCTCAAGCTGGCCGGCCTGCTCTGGTGCCTGGCCTCGCGCCGCCGTGTATCGCCCCGCCCTGGG
CGGCAAGGCTGGCCCGGTCGGCACCAGTTGCGTGAGCGGAAAGATGGCCGCTTCCCGGCCCTGCTGCAGG
GAGCTCAAAATGGAGGACGCGGCGCTCGGGAGAGCGGGCGGGTGAGTCACCCACACAAAGGAAAAGGGCC
TTTCCGTCCTCAGCCGTCGCTTCATGTGACTCCACGGAGTACCGGGCGCCGTCCAGGCACCTCGATTAGT
TCTCGAGCTTTTGGAGTACGTCGTCTTTAGGTTGGGGGGAGGGGTTTTATGCGATGGAGTTTCCCCACAC
TGAGTGGGTGGAGACTGAAGTTAGGCCAGCTTGGCACTTGATGTAATTCTCCTTGGAATTTGCCCTTTTT
GAGTTTGGATCTTGGTTCATTCTCAAGCCTCAGACAGTGGTTCAAAGTTTTTTTCTTCCATTTCAGGTGT
CGTGACGTACGGCCACCATGACCGAGTACAAGCCCACGGTGCGCCTCGCCACCCGCGACGACGTCCCCAG
GGCCGTACGCACCCTCGCCGCCGCGTTCGCCGACTACCCCGCCACGCGCCACACCGTCGATCCGGACCGC
CACATCGAGCGGGTCACCGAGCTGCAAGAACTCTTCCTCACGCGCGTCGGGCTCGACATCGGCAAGGTGT
GGGTCGCGGACGACGGCGCCGCCGTGGCGGTCTGGACCACGCCGGAGAGCGTCGAAGCGGGGGCGGTGTT
CGCCGAGATCGGCCCGCGCATGGCCGAGTTGAGCGGTTCCCGGCTGGCCGCGCAGCAACAGATGGAAGGC
CTCCTGGCGCCGCACCGGCCCAAGGAGCCCGCGTGGTTCCTGGCCACCGTCGGAGTCTCGCCCGACCACC
AGGGCAAGGGTCTGGGCAGCGCCGTCGTGCTCCCCGGAGTGGAGGCGGCCGAGCGCGCCGGGGTGCCCGC
CTTCCTGGAGACCTCCGCGCCCCGCAACCTCCCCTTCTACGAGCGGCTCGGCTTCACCGTCACCGCCGAC
GTCGAGGTGCCCGAAGGACCGCGCACCTGGTGCATGACCCGCAAGCCCGGTGCCTGAACGCGTTAAGTCG
ACAATCAACCTCTGGATTACAAAATTTGTGAAAGATTGACTGGTATTCTTAACTATGTTGCTCCTTTTAC
GCTATGTGGATACGCTGCTTTAATGCCTTTGTATCATGCTATTGCTTCCCGTATGGCTTTCATTTTCTCC
TCCTTGTATAAATCCTGGTTGCTGTCTCTTTATGAGGAGTTGTGGCCCGTTGTCAGGCAACGTGGCGTGG
TGTGCACTGTGTTTGCTGACGCAACCCCCACTGGTTGGGGCATTGCCACCACCTGTCAGCTCCTTTCCGG
GACTTTCGCTTTCCCCCTCCCTATTGCCACGGCGGAACTCATCGCCGCCTGCCTTGCCCGCTGCTGGACA
GGGGCTCGGCTGTTGGGCACTGACAATTCCGTGGTGTTGTCGGGGAAATCATCGTCCTTTCCTTGGCTGC
TCGCCTGTGTTGCCACCTGGATTCTGCGCGGGACGTCCTTCTGCTACGTCCCTTCGGCCCTCAATCCAGC
GGACCTTCCTTCCCGCGGCCTGCTGCCGGCTCTGCGGCCTCTTCCGCGTCTTCGCCTTCGCCCTCAGACG
AGTCGGATCTCCCTTTGGGCCGCCTCCCCGCGTCGACTTTAAGACCAATGACTTACAAGGCAGCTGTAGA
TCTTAGCCACTTTTTAAAAGAAAAGGGGGGACTGGAAGGGCTAATTCACTCCCAACGAAGACAAGATCTG
CTTTTTGCTTGTACTGGGTCTCTCTGGTTAGACCAGATCTGAGCCTGGGAGCTCTCTGGCTAACTAGGGA
ACCCACTGCTTAAGCCTCAATAAAGCTTGCCTTGAGTGCTTCAAGTAGTGTGTGCCCGTCTGTTGTGTGA
CTCTGGTAACTAGAGATCCCTCAGACCCTTTTAGTCAGTGTGGAAAATCTCTAGCAGTACGTATAGTAGT
TCATGTCATCTTATTATTCAGTATTTATAACTTGCAAAGAAATGAATATCAGAGAGTGAGAGGAACTTGT
TTATTGCAGCTTATAATGGTTACAAATAAAGCAATAGCATCACAAATTTCACAAATAAAGCATTTTTTTC
ACTGCATTCTAGTTGTGGTTTGTCCAAACTCATCAATGTATCTTATCATGTCTGGCTCTAGCTATCCCGC
CCCTAACTCCGCCCATCCCGCCCCTAACTCCGCCCAGTTCCGCCCATTCTCCGCCCCATGGCTGACTAAT
TTTTTTTATTTATGCAGAGGCCGAGGCCGCCTCGGCCTCTGAGCTATTCCAGAAGTAGTGAGGAGGCTTT
TTTGGAGGCCTAGGGACGTACCCAATTCGCCCTATAGTGAGTCGTATTACGCGCGCTCACTGGCCGTCGT
TTTACAACGTCGTGACTGGGAAAACCCTGGCGTTACCCAACTTAATCGCCTTGCAGCACATCCCCCTTTC
GCCAGCTGGCGTAATAGCGAAGAGGCCCGCACCGATCGCCCTTCCCAACAGTTGCGCAGCCTGAATGGCG
AATGGG
[124 nt withheld, positions 3367-3490]
C
[91 nt withheld, positions 3492-3582]
A
[49 nt withheld, positions 3584-3632]
CCTTTGACGTTGGAGTCCACGTTCTTT
[37 nt withheld, positions 3660-3696]
ACCCTATCTCGGTCTATTCTTTTGATTTATAAGGGATTTTGCCGATTTCGGCCTATTGGTTAAAAAATGA
GCTGATTTAACAAAAATTTAACGCGAATTTTAACAAAATATTAACGCTTACAATTTAGGTGGCACTTTTC
GGGGAAATGTGCGCGGAACCCCTATTTGTTTATTTTTCTAAATACATTCAAATATGTATCCGCTCATGAG
ACAATAACCCTGATAAATGCTTCAATAATATTGAAAAAGGAAGAGTATGAGTATTCAACATTTCCGTGTC
GCCCTTATTCCCTTTTTTGCGGCATTTTGCCTTCCTGTTTTTGCTCACCCAGAAACGCTGGTGAAAGTAA
AAGATGCTGAAGATCAGTTGGGTGCACGAGTGGGTTACATCGAACTGGATCTCAACAGCGGTAAGATCCT
TGAGAGTTTTCGCCCCGAAGAACGTTTTCCAATGATGAGCACTTTTAAAGTTCTGCTATGTGGCGCGGTA
TTATCCCGTATTGACGCCGGGCAAGAGCAACTCGGTCGCCGCATACACTATTCTCAGAATGACTTGGTTG
AGTACTCACCAGTCACAGAAAAGCATCTTACGGATGGCATGACAGTAAGAGAATTATGCAGTGCTGCCAT
AACCATGAGTGATAACACTGCGGCCAACTTACTTCTGACAACGATCGGAGGACCGAAGGAGCTAACCGCT
TTTTTGCACAACATGGGGGATCATGTAACTCGCCTTGATCGTTGGGAACCGGAGCTGAATGAAGCCATAC
CAAACGACGAGCGTGACACCACGATGCCTGTAGCAATGGCAACAACGTTGCGCAAACTATTAACTGGCGA
ACTACTTACTCTAGCTTCCCGGCAACAATTAATAGACTGGATGGAGGCGGATAAAGTTGCAGGACCACTT
CTGCGCTCGGCCCTTCCGGCTGGCTGGTTTATTGCTGATAAATCTGGAGCCGGTGAGCGTGGGTCTCGCG
GTATCATTGCAGCACTGGGGCCAGATGGTAAGCCCTCCCGTATCGTAGTTATCTACACGACGGGGAGTCA
GGCAACTATGGATGAACGAAATAGACAGATCGCTGAGATAGGTGCCTCACTGATTAAGCATTGGTAACTG
TCAGACCAAGTTTACTCATATATACTTTAGATTGATTTAAAACTTCATTTTTAATTTAAAAGGATCTAGG
TGAAGATCCTTTTTGATAATCTCATGACCAAAATCCCTTAACGTGAGTTTTCGTTCCACTGAGCGTCAGA
CCCCGTAGAAAAGATCAAAGGATCTTCTTGAGATCCTTTTTTTCTGCGCGTAATCTGCTGCTTGCAAACA
AAAAAACCACCGCTACCAGCGGTGGTTTGTTTGCCGGATCAAGAGCTACCAACTCTTTTTCCGAAGGTAA
CTGGCTTCAGCAGAGCGCAGATACCAAATACTGTTCTTCTAGTGTAGCCGTAGTTAGGCCACCACTTCAA
GAACTCTGTAGCACCGCCTACATACCTCGCTCTGCTAATCCTGTTACCAGTGGCTGCTGCCAGTGGCGAT
AAGTCGTGTCTTACCGGGTTGGACTCAAGACGATAGTTACCGGATAAGGCGCAGCGGTCGGGCTGAACGG
GGGGTTCGTGCACACAGCCCAGCTTGGAGCGAACGACCTACACCGAACTGAGATACCTACAGCGTGAGCT
ATGAGAAAGCGCCACGCTTCCCGAAGGGAGAAAGGCGGACAGGTATCCGGTAAGCGGCAGGGTCGGAACA
GGAGAGCGCACGAGGGAGCTTCCAGGGGGAAACGCCTGGTATCTTTATAGTCCTGTCGGGTTTCGCCACC
TCTGACTTGAGCGTCGATTTTTGTGATGCTCGTCAGGGGGGCGGAGCCTATGGAAAAACGCCAGCAACGC
GGCCTTTTTACGGTTCCTGGCCTTTTGCTGGCCTTTTGCTCACATGTTCTTTCCTGCGTTATCCCCTGAT
TCTGTGGATAACCGTATTACCGCCTTTGAGTGAGCTGATACCGCTCGCCGCAGCCGAACGACCGAGCGCA
GCGAGTCAGTGAGCGAGGAAGCGGAAGAGCGCCCAATACGCAAACCGCCTCTCCCCGCGCGTTGGCCGAT
TCATTAATGCAGCTGGCACGACAGGTTTCCCGACTGGAAAGCGGGCAGTGAGCGCAACGCAATTAATGTG
AGTTAGCTCACTCATTAGGCACCCCAGGCTTTACACTTTATGCTTCCGGCTCGTATGTTGTGTGGAATTG
TGAGCGGATAACAATTTCACACAGGAAACAGCTATGACCATGATTACGCCAAGCGCGCAATTAACCCTCA
CTAAAGGGAACAAAAGCTGGAGCTGCAAGCTTAATGTAGTCTTATGCAATACTCTTGTAGTCTTGCAACA
TGGTAACGATGAGTTAGCAACATGCCTTACAAGGAGAGAAAAAGCACCGTGCATGCCGATTGGTGGAAGT
AAGGTGGTACGATCGTGCCTTATTAGGAAGGCAACAGACGGGTCTGACATGGATTGGACGAACCACTGAA
TTGCCGCATTGCAGAGATATTGTATTTAAGTGCCTAGCTCGATACATAAACGGGTCTCTCTGGTTAGACC
AGATCTGAGCCTGGGAGCTCTCTGGCTAACTAGGGAACCCACTGCTTAAGCCTCAATAAAGCTTGCCTTG
AGTGCTTCAAGTAGTGTGTGCCCGTCTGTTGTGTGACTCTGGTAACTAGAGATCCCTCAGACCCTTTTAG
TCAGTGTGGAAAATCTCTAGCAGTGGCGCCCGAACAGGGACTTGAAAGCGAAAGGGAAACCAGAGGAGCT
CTCTCGACGCAGGACTCGGCTTGCTGAAGCGCGCACGGCAAGAGGCGAGGGGCGGCGACTGGTGAGTACG
CCAAAAATTTTGACTAGCGGAGGCTAGAAGGAGAGAGATGGGTGCGAGAGCGTCAGTATTAAGCGGGGGA
GAATTAGATCGCGATGGGAAAAAATTCGGTTAAGGCCAGGGGGAAAGAAAAAATATAAATTAAAACATAT
AGTATGGGCAAGCAGGGAGCTAGAACGATTCGCAGTTAATCCTGGCCTGTTAGAAACATCAGAAGGCTGT
AGACAAATACTGGGACAGCTACAACCATCCCTTCAGACAGGATCAGAAGAACTTAGATCATTATATAATA
CAGTAGCAACCCTCTATTGTGTGCATCAAAGGATAGAGATAAAAGACACCAAGGAAGCTTTAGACAAGAT
AGAGGAAGAGCAAAACAAAAGTAAGACCACCGCACAGCAAGCGGCCGCTGATCTTCAGACCTGGAGGAGG
AGATATGAGGGACAATTGGAGAAGTGAATTATATAAATATAAAGTAGTAAAAATTGAACCATTAGGAGTA
GCACCCACCAAGGCAAAGAGAAGAGTGGTGCAGAGAGAAAAAAGAGCAGTGGGAATAGGAGCTTTGTTCC
TTGGGTTCTTGGGAGCAGCAGGAAGCACTATGGGCGCAGCGTCAATGACGCTGACGGTACAGGCCAGACA
ATTATTGTCTGGTATAGTGCAGCAGCAGAACAATTTGCTGAGGGCTATTGAGGCGCAACAGCATCTGTTG
CAACTCACAGTCTGGGGCATCAAGCAGCTCCAGGCAAGAATCCTGGCTGTGGAAAGATACCTAAAGGATC
AACAGCTCCTGGGGATTTGGGGTTGCTCTGGAAAACTCATTTGCACCACTGCTGTGCCTTGGAATGCTAG
TTGGAGTAATAAATCTCTGGAACAGATTTGGAATCACACGACCTGGATGGAGTGGGACAGAGAAATTAAC
AATTACACAAGCTTAATACACTCCTTAATTGAAGAATCGCAAAACCAGCAAGAAAAGAATGAACAAGAAT
TATTGGAATTAGATAAATGGGCAAGTTTGTGGAATTGGTTTAACATAACAAATTGGCTGTGGTATATAAA
ATTATTCATAATGATAGTAGGAGGCTTGGTAGGTTTAAGAATAGTTTTTGCTGTACTTTCTATAGTGAAT
AGAGTTAGGCAGGGATATTCACCATTATCGTTTCAGACCCACCTCCCAACCCCGAGGGGACCCAGAGAGG
GCCTATTTCCCATGATTCCTTCATATTTGCATATACGATACAAGGCTGTTAGAGAGATAATTAGAATTAA
TTTGACTGTAAACACAAAGATATTAGTACAAAATACGTGACGTAGAAAGTAATAATTTCTTGGGTAGTTT
GCAGTTTTAAAATTATGTTTTAAAATGGACTATCATATGCTTACCGTAACTTGAAAGTATTTCGATTTCT
TGGCTTTATATATCTTGTGGAAAGGACGAAACACCGCTGGAAGCGGGCGAGGACGTGTTTTAGAGCTAGA
AATAGCAAGTTAAAATAAGGCTAGTCCGTTATCAACTTGAAAAAGTGGCACCGAGTCGGTGCTTTTTTAA
GCTTGGCGTAACTAGATCTTGAGACAAATGGCAGTATTCATCCACAATTTTAAAAGAAAAGGGGGGATTG
GGGGGTACAGTGCAGGGGAAAGAATAGTAGACATAATAGCAACAGACATACAAACTAAAGAATTACAAAA
ACAAATTACAAAAATTCAAAATTTTCGGGTTTATTACAGGGACAGCAGAGATCCACTTTGGCGCCGGCTC
GAGGGGG
