>Addgene plasmid #76857 | ITPKA gRNA (BRDN0001149513) | depositor partial sequence | sequence record 144317 | Target Sequence
CTGGAAGCGGGCGAGGACGT
