>Addgene plasmid #76857 | ITPKA gRNA (BRDN0001149513) | addgene partial sequence | sequence record 186641 | hU6-F
GTAGAAAGTAATAATTTCTTGGGTAGTTTGCAGTTTTAAAATTATGTTTTAAAATGGACTATCATATGCT
TACCGTAACTTGAAAGTATTTCGATTTCTTGGCTTTATATATCTTGTGGAAAGGACGAAACACCGCTGGA
AGCGGGCGAGGACGTGTTTTAGAGCTAGAAATAGCAAGTTAAAATAAGGCTAGTCCGTTATCAACTTGAA
AAAGTGGCACCGAGTCGGTGCTTTTTTAAGCTTGGCGTAACTAGATCTTGAGACAAATGGCAGTATTCAT
CCACAATTTTAAAAGAAAAGGGGGGATTGGGGGGTACAGTGCAGGGGAAAGAATAGTAGACATAATAGCA
ACAGACATACAAACTAAAGAATTACAAAAACAAATTACAAAAATTCAAAATTTTCGGGTTTATTACAGGG
ACAGCAGAGATCCACTTTGGCGCCGGCTCGAGGGGGCCCGGGTGCAAAGATGGATAAAGTTTTAAACAGA
GAGGAATCTTTGCAGCTAATGGACCTTCTAGGTCTTGAAAGGAGTGGGAATTGGCTCCGGTGCCCGTCAG
TGGGCAGAGC
